>Addgene plasmid #219857 | pDRF1 ymBaojin-T2A-mCherry | addgene full sequence | sequence record 467551 | Addgene NGS Result
CAAGCTTCCTGAAACGGAGAAACATAAACAGGCATTGCTGGGATCACCCATACATCACTCTGTTTTGCCT
GACCTTTTCCGGTAATTTGAAAACAAACCCGGTCTCGAAGCGGAGATCCGGCGATAATTACCGCAGAAAT
AAACCCATACACGAGACGTAGAACCAGCCGCACATGGCCGGAGAAACTCCTGCGAGAATTTCGTAAACTC
GCGCGCATTGCATCTGTATTTCCTAATGCGGCACTTCCAGGCCTCGATCGAGACCGTTTATCCATTGCTT
TTTTGTTGTCTTTTTCCCTCGTTCACAGAAAGTCTGAAGAAGCTATAGTAGAACTATGAGCTTTTTTTGT
TTCTGTTTTCCTTTTTTTTTTTTTTTTTTTTTTTTTTACCTCTGTGGAAATTGTTACTCTCACACTCTTT
AGTTCGTTTGTTTGTTTTGTTTATTCCAATTATGACCGGTGACGAAACGTGGTCGATGGTGGGTACCGCT
TATGCTCCCCTCCATTAGTTTCGATTATATAAAAAGGCCAAATATTGTATTATTTTCAAATGTCCTATCA
TTATCGTCTAACATCTAATTTCTCTTAAATTTTTTCTCTTTCTTTCCTATAACACCAATAGTGAAAATCT
TTTTTTCTTCTATATCTACAAAAACTTTTTTTTTCTATCAACCTCGTTGATAAATTTTTTCTTTAACAAT
CGTTAATAATTAATTAATTGGAAAATAACCATTTTTTCTCTCTTTTATACACACATTCAAAAGAAAGAAA
AAAAATATACCCCAGCCTCGACTAGTGAATTCGCGGCCATCACAAGTTTGTACAAAAAAGCAGGCTGCTA
GCATGGTTTCTAAGGGTGAAGAAGAAAACATGGCTTCTACTCCATTCAAGTTCCAATTGAAGGGTACTAT
TAACGGTAAGTCTTTCACTGTTGAAGGTGAAGGTGAAGGTAACTCTCATGAAGGTTCTCACAAGGGTAAG
TACGTTTGTACTTCTGGTAAGTTGCCAATGTCTTGGGCTGCTTTGGGTACTACTTTCGGTTACGGTATGA
AGTACTACACTAAGTACCCATCTGGTTTAAAGAACTGGTTCAGAGAAGTTATGCCAGGTGGTTTCACTTA
CGATAGACATATTCAATACAAGGGTGATGGTTCTATTCATGCTAAGCATCAACATTTCATGAAGAACGGT
ACTTACCATAACATTGTTGAATTCACTGGTCAAGATTTCAAGGAAAATTCTCCAGTTTTGACCGGTGATA
TGAACGTTTCTTTGCCAAATGAAGTTCCACAAATTCCAAGAGATGATGGTGTTGAATGTCCAGTTACTTT
ATTGTACCCATTGTTGTCTGATAAGTCTAAGTATGTTGAAGCTCATCAATACACTATTTGTAAGCCATTG
CATAACCAACCAGCTCCAGATGTCCCATACCATTGGATTAGAAAGCAATACACTCAATCTAAGGATGATG
CTGAAGAAAGAGATCATATTTGTCAATCTGAAACTTTAGAAGCTCATTTGAAGGGTATGGATGAATTGTA
CAAGTCCGGAGAGGGCAGAGGAAGTCTTCTAACATGCGGTGACGTGGAGGAGAATCCCGGCCCTGGGGAT
CCACCGGTCGCCACCATGGTGAGCAAGGGCGAGGAGGATAACATGGCCATCATCAAGGAGTTCATGCGCT
TCAAGGTGCACATGGAGGGCTCCGTGAACGGCCACGAGTTCGAGATCGAGGGCGAGGGCGAGGGCCGCCC
CTACGAGGGCACCCAGACCGCCAAGCTGAAGGTGACCAAGGGTGGCCCCCTGCCCTTCGCCTGGGACATC
CTGTCCCCTCAGTTCATGTACGGCTCCAAGGCCTACGTGAAGCACCCCGCCGACATCCCCGACTACTTGA
AGCTGTCCTTCCCCGAGGGCTTCAAGTGGGAGCGCGTGATGAACTTCGAGGACGGCGGCGTGGTGACCGT
GACCCAGGACTCCTCCCTGCAGGACGGCGAGTTCATCTACAAGGTGAAGCTGCGCGGCACCAACTTCCCC
TCCGACGGCCCCGTAATGCAGAAGAAGACCATGGGCTGGGAGGCCTCCTCCGAGCGGATGTACCCCGAGG
ACGGCGCCCTGAAGGGCGAGATCAAGCAGAGGCTGAAGCTGAAGGACGGCGGCCACTACGACGCTGAGGT
CAAGACCACCTACAAGGCCAAGAAGCCCGTGCAGCTGCCCGGCGCCTACAACGTCAACATCAAGTTGGAC
ATCACCTCCCACAACGAGGACTACACCATCGTGGAACAGTACGAACGCGCCGAGGGCCGCCACTCCACCG
GCGGCATGGACGAGCTGTACAAGTAAAGCGGCCGCACCCAGCTTTCTTGTACAAAGTGGTGTAGTTAATT
CATGATGGCCGCTGCAGGTCGACCTCGAGGGGGGGCCCGGTACCCAATTCGCCCTATAGTGAGTCGTATT
ACGCGCGGATCCAGCTTTGGACTTCTTCGCCAGAGGTTTGGTCAAGTCTCCAATCAAGGTTGTCGGCTTG
TCTACCTTGCCAGAAATTTACGAAAAGATGGAAAAGGGTCAAATCGTTGGTAGATACGTTGTTGACACTT
CTAAATAAGCGAATTTCTTATGATTTATGATTTTTATTATTAAATAAGTTATAAAAAAAATAAGTGTATA
CAAATTTTAAAGTGACTCTTAGGTTTTAAAACGAAAATTCTTATTCTTGAGTAACTCTTTCCTGTAGGTC
AGGTTGCTTTCTCAGGTATAGCATGAGGTCGCTCTTATTGACCACACCTCTACCGGCATGCCAATTCACT
GGCCGTCGTTTTACAACGTCGTGACTGGGAAAACCCTGGCGTTACCCAACTTAATCGCCTTGCAGCACAT
CCCCCTTTCGCCAGCTGGCGTAATAGCGAAGAGGCCCGCACCGATCGCCCTTCCCAACAGTTGCGCAGCC
TGAATGGCGAATGGCGCCTGATGCGGTATTTTCTCCTTACGCATCTGTGCGGTATTTCACACCGCATAAT
CGGATCGTACTTGTTACCCATCATTGAATTTTGAACATCCGAACCTGGAAGTTTTCCCTGAAACAGATAG
TATATTTGAACCTGTATAATAATATATAGTCTAGCGCTTTACGGAAGACAATGTATGTATTTCGGTTCCT
GGAGAAACTATTGCATCTATTGCATAGGTAATCTTGCACGTCGCATCCCCGGTTCATTTTCTGCGTTTCC
ATCTTGCACTTCAATAGCATATCTTTGTTAACGAAGCATCTGTGCTTCATTTTGTAGAACAAAAATGCAA
CGCGAGAGCGCTAATTTTTCAAACAAAGAATCTGAGCTGCATTTTTACAGAACAGAAATGCAACGCGAAA
GCGCTATTTTACCAACGAAGAATCTGTGCTTCATTTTTGTAAAACAAAAATGCAACGCGAGAGCGCTAAT
TTTTCAAACAAAGAATCTGAGCTGCATTTTTACAGAACAGAAATGCAACGCGAGAGCGCTATTTTACCAA
CAAAGAATCTATACTTCTTTTTTGTTCTACAAAAATGCATCCCGAGAGCGCTATTTTTCTAACAAAGCAT
CTTAGATTACTTTTTTTCTCCTTTGTGCGCTCTATAATGCAGTCTCTTGATAACTTTTTGCACTGTAGGT
CCGTTAAGGTTAGAAGAAGGCTACTTTGGTGTCTATTTTCTCTTCCATAAAAAAAGCCTGACTCCACTTC
CCGCGTTTACTGATTACTAGCGAAGCTGCGGGTGCATTTTTTCAAGATAAAGGCATCCCCGATTATATTC
TATACCGATGTGGATTGCGCATACTTTGTGAACAGAAAGTGATAGCGTTGATGATTCTTCATTGGTCAGA
AAATTATGAACGGTTTCTTCTATTTTGTCTCTATATACTACGTATAGGAAATGTTTACATTTTCGTATTG
TTTTCGATTCACTCTATGAATAGTTCTTACTACAATTTTTTTGTCTAAAGAGTAATACTAGAGATAAACA
TAAAAAATGTAGAGGTCGAGTTTAGATGCAAGTTCAAGGAGCGAAAGGTGGATGGGTAGGTTATATAGGG
ATATAGCACAGAGATATATAGCAAAGAGATACTTTTGAGCAATGTTTGTGGAAGCGGTATTCGCAATATT
TTAGTAGCTCGTTACAGTCCGGTGCGTTTTTGGTTTTTTGAAAGTGCGTCTTCAGAGCGCTTTTGGTTTT
CAAAAGCGCTCTGAAGTTCCTATACTTTCTAGCTAGAGAATAGGAACTTCGGAATAGGAACTTCAAAGCG
TTTCCGAAAACGAGCGCTTCCGAAAATGCAACGCGAGCTGCGCACATACAGCTCACTGTTCACGTCGCAC
CTATATCTGCGTGTTGCCTGTATATATATATACATGAGAAGAACGGCATAGTGCGTGTTTATGCTTAAAT
GCGTACTTATATGCGTCTATTTATGTAGGATGAAAGGTAGTCTAGTACCTCCTGTGATATTATCCCATTC
CATGCGGGGTATCGTATGCTTCCTTCAGCACTACCCTTTAGCTGTTCTATATGCTGCCACTCCTCAATTG
GATTAGTCTCATCCTTCAATGCTATCATTTCCTTTGATATTGGATCGATCCGATGATAAGCTGTCAAACA
TGAGAATTGGGTAATAACTGATATAATTAAATTGAAGCTCTAATTTGTGAGTTTAGTATACATGCATTTA
CTTATAATACAGTTTTTTAGTTTTGCTGGCCGCATCTTCTCAAATATGCTTCCCAGCCTGCTTTTCTGTA
ACGTTCACCCTCTACCTTAGCATCCCTTCCCTTTGCAAATAGTCCTCTTCCAACAATAATAATGTCAGAT
CCTGTAGAGACCACATCATCCACGGTTCTATACTGTTGACCCAATGCGTCTCCCTTGTCATCTAAACCCA
CACCGGGTGTCATAATCAACCAATCGTAACCTTCATCTCTTCCACCCATGTCTCTTTGAGCAATAAAGCC
GATAACAAAATCTTTGTCGCTCTTCGCAATGTCAACAGTACCCTTAGTATATTCTCCAGTAGATAGGGAG
CCCTTGCATGACAATTCTGCTAACATCAAAAGGCCTCTAGGTTCCTTTGTTACTTCTTCTGCCGCCTGCT
TCAAACCGCTAACAATACCTGGGCCCACCACACCGTGTGCATTCGTAATGTCTGCCCATTCTGCTATTCT
GTATACACCCGCAGAGTACTGCAATTTGACTGTATTACCAATGTCAGCAAATTTTCTGTCTTCGAAGAGT
AAAAAATTGTACTTGGCGGATAATGCCTTTAGCGGCTTAACTGTGCCCTCCATGGAAAAATCAGTCAAGA
TATCCACATGTGTTTTTAGTAAACAAATTTTGGGACCTAATGCTTCAACTAACTCCAGTAATTCCTTGGT
GGTACGAACATCCAATGAAGCACACAAGTTTGTTTGCTTTTCGTGCATGATATTAAATAGCTTGGCAGCA
ACAGGACTAGGATGAGTAGCAGCACGTTCCTTATATGTAGCTTTCGACATGATTTATCTTCGTTTCCTGC
ATGTTTTTGTTCTGTGCAGTTGGGTTAAGAATACTGGGCAATTTCATGTTTCTTCAACACTACATATGCG
TATATATACCAATCTAAGTCTGTGCTCCTTCCTTCGTTCTTCCTTCTGTTCGGAGATTACCGAATCAAAA
AAATTTCAAGGAAACCGAAATCAAAAAAAAGAATAAAAAAAAAATGATGAATTGAAAAGCTAATTCTTGA
AGACGAAAGGGCCTCGTGATACGCCTATTTTTATAGGTTAATGTCATGATAATAATGGTTTCTTAGACGT
CAGGTGGCACTTTTCGGGGAAATGTGCGCGGAACCCCTATTTGTTTATTTTTCTAAATACATTCAAATAT
GTATCCGCTCATGAGACAATAACCCTGATAAATGCTTCAATAATATTGAAAAAGGAAGAGTATGAGTATT
CAACATTTCCGTGTCGCCCTTATTCCCTTTTTTGCGGCATTTTGCCTTCCTGTTTTTGCTCACCCAGAAA
CGCTGGTGAAAGTAAAAGATGCTGAAGATCAGTTGGGTGCACGAGTGGGTTACATCGAACTGGATCTCAA
CAGCGGTAAGATCCTTGAGAGTTTTCGCCCCGAAGAACGTTTTCCAATGATGAGCACTTTTAAAGTTCTG
CTATGTGGCGCGGTATTATCCCGTATTGACGCCGGGCAAGAGCAACTCGGTCGCCGCATACACTATTCTC
AGAATGACTTGGTTGAGTACTCACCAGTCACAGAAAAGCATCTTACGGATGGCATGACAGTAAGAGAATT
ATGCAGTGCTGCCATAACCATGAGTGATAACACTGCGGCCAACTTACTTCTGACAACGATCGGAGGACCG
AAGGAGCTAACCGCTTTTTTGCACAACATGGGGGATCATGTAACTCGCCTTGATCGTTGGGAACCGGAGC
TGAATGAAGCCATACCAAACGACGAGCGTGACACCACGATGCCTGTAGCAATGGCAACAACGTTGCGCAA
ACTATTAACTGGCGAACTACTTACTCTAGCTTCCCGGCAACAATTAATAGACTGGATGGAGGCGGATAAA
GTTGCAGGACCACTTCTGCGCTCGGCCCTTCCGGCTGGCTGGTTTATTGCTGATAAATCTGGAGCCGGTG
AGCGTGGGTCTCGCGGTATCATTGCAGCACTGGGGCCAGATGGTAAGCCCTCCCGTATCGTAGTTATCTA
CACGACGGGGAGTCAGGCAACTATGGATGAACGAAATAGACAGATCGCTGAGATAGGTGCCTCACTGATT
AAGCATTGGTAACTGTCAGACCAAGTTTACTCATATATACTTTAGATTGATTTAAAACTTCATTTTTAAT
TTAAAAGGATCTAGGTGAAGATCCTTTTTGATAATCTCATGACCAAAATCCCTTAACGTGAGTTTTCGTT
CCACTGAGCGTCAGACCCCGTAGAAAAGATCAAAGGATCTTCTTGAGATCCTTTTTTTCTGCGCGTAATC
TGCTGCTTGCAAACAAAAAAACCACCGCTACCAGCGGTGGTTTGTTTGCCGGATCAAGAGCTACCAACTC
TTTTTCCGAAGGTAACTGGCTTCAGCAGAGCGCAGATACCAAATACTGTTCTTCTAGTGTAGCCGTAGTT
AGGCCACCACTTCAAGAACTCTGTAGCACCGCCTACATACCTCGCTCTGCTAATCCTGTTACCAGTGGCT
GCTGCCAGTGGCGATAAGTCGTGTCTTACCGGGTTGGACTCAAGACGATAGTTACCGGATAAGGCGCAGC
GGTCGGGCTGAACGGGGGGTTCGTGCACACAGCCCAGCTTGGAGCGAACGACCTACACCGAACTGAGATA
CCTACAGCGTGAGCTATGAGAAAGCGCCACGCTTCCCGAAGGGAGAAAGGCGGACAGGTATCCGGTAAGC
GGCAGGGTCGGAACAGGAGAGCGCACGAGGGAGCTTCCAGGGGGAAACGCCTGGTATCTTTATAGTCCTG
TCGGGTTTCGCCACCTCTGACTTGAGCGTCGATTTTTGTGATGCTCGTCAGGGGGGCGGAGCCTATGGAA
AAACGCCAGCAACGCGGCCTTTTTACGGTTCCTGGCCTTTTGCTGGCCTTTTGCTCACATGTTCTTTCCT
GCGTTATCCCCTGATTCTGTGGATAACCGTATTACCGCCTTTGAGTGAGCTGATACCGCTCGCCGCAGCC
GAACGACCGAGCGCAGCGAGTCAGTGAGCGAGGAAGCGGAAGAGCGCCCAATACGCAAACCGCCTCTCCC
CGCGCGTTGGCCGATTCATTAATGCAGCTGGCACGACAGGTTTCCCGACTGGAAAGCGGGCAGTGAGCGC
AACGCAATTAATGTGAGTTAGCTCACTCATTAGGCACCCCAGGCTTTACACTTTATGCTTCCGGCTCGTA
TGTTGTGTGGAATTGTGAGCGGATAACAATTTCACACAGGAAACAGCTATGACCATGATTACGCCAAGCT
TACCGCATCAGGAAATTGTAAGCGTTAATATTTTGTTAAAATTCGCGTTAAATTTTTGTTAAATCAGCTC
ATTTTTTAACCAATAGGCCGAAATCGGCAAAATCCCTTATAAATCAAAAGAATAGACCGAGATAGGGT
[37 nt withheld, positions 8119-8155]
AAAGAACGTGGACTCCAACGTCAAAGG
[49 nt withheld, positions 8183-8231]
T
[91 nt withheld, positions 8233-8323]
G
[124 nt withheld, positions 8325-8448]
CCATTCGC
Features (pLannotate 1.2.2; 25 found; start..end, strand, type, name):
      3..257     -  CDS            BRP1 (fragment): BRP1_YEAST - Protein predicted: Swiss-Prot protein existence level 4. From Saccharomyces cerevisiae (strain ATCC 204508 / S288c) (Baker's yeast).
    359..375     -  promoter       ARG4 promoter (fragment): S. cerevisiae ARG4
    492..575     +  CDS            YG007_YEAST: Protein predicted: Swiss-Prot protein existence level 4. From Saccharomyces cerevisiae (strain ATCC 204508 / S288c) (Baker's yeast).
    812..836     +  protein_bind   attB1: mutant version of attB; recombination site for the Gateway® BP reaction BP Clonase™
   1626..2333    +  CDS            mCherry: mCherry is a basic (constitutively fluorescent) red fluorescent protein published in 2004, derived from Discosoma sp.. It is reported to be a very rapidly-maturing monomer with low acid sensitivity.
   2346..2370    -  protein_bind   attB2: mutant version of attB; recombination site for the Gateway® BP reaction BP Clonase™
   2398..2424    +  misc_feature   MCS (fragment): pBluescript multiple cloning site
   2433..2451    -  promoter       T7 promoter: promoter for bacteriophage T7 RNA polymerase
   2452..2595    +  CDS            ADH1 (fragment): ADH1_YEAST - Also known as ADC1. Experimental evidence at protein level: Swiss-Prot protein existence level 1. This isozyme preferentially catalyzes the conversion of primary unbranched alcohols to their corresponding aldehydes. Also shows activity toward secondary alcohols. From Saccharomyces cerevisiae (strain ATCC 204508 / S288c) (Baker's yeast).
   2599..2786    +  terminator     ADH1 terminator: S. cerevisiae ADH1; transcription terminator for the S. cerevisiae alcohol dehydrogenase 1 (ADH1) gene
   2794..2951    +  CDS            lacZα (fragment): LacZα fragment of β-galactosidase; lacZ fragment
   2957..3008    -  misc_feature   bom (fragment): basis of mobility region from pBR322
   3013..3096    +  CDS            RAF1 (fragment): RAF_YEAST - Experimental evidence at transcript level: Swiss-Prot protein existence level 2. Antagonizes transcriptional repression of recombinase FLP by REP1-REP2. May play a role in plasmid partitioning. From Saccharomyces cerevisiae (strain ATCC 204508 / S288c) (Baker's yeast).
   3250..4596    -  rep_origin     2μ ori: yeast 2μ plasmid origin of replication
   4601..4617    -  promoter       tet promoter (fragment): E. coli promoter for tetracycline efflux protein gene
   4707..5510    -  CDS            URA3: orotidine-5'-phosphate decarboxylase, required for uracil biosynthesis; S. cerevisiae URA3; yeast auxotrophic marker, counterselectable with 5-fluoroorotic acid (5-FOA)
   5511..5726    -  promoter       URA3 promoter: S. cerevisiae URA3
   5837..5941    +  promoter       AmpR promoter: bla
   5942..6802    +  CDS            AmpR: β-lactamase; bla; confers resistance to ampicillin, carbenicillin, and related antibiotics
   6973..7561    +  rep_origin     ori: high-copy-number ColE1/pMB1/pBR322/pUC origin of replication
   7744..7836    +  CDS            lacI (fragment): lac repressor; lacI; The lac repressor binds to the lac operator to inhibit transcription in E. coli. This inhibition can be relieved by adding lactose or isopropyl-β-D-thiogalactopyranoside (IPTG).
   7849..7870    +  protein_bind   CAP binding site: CAP binding activates transcription in the presence of cAMP. E. coli catabolite activator protein
   7885..7915    +  promoter       lac promoter: promoter for the E. coli lac operon
   7923..7939    +  protein_bind   lac operator: The lac repressor binds to the lac operator to inhibit transcription in E. coli. This inhibition can be relieved by adding lactose or isopropyl-β-D-thiogalactopyranoside (IPTG). lac repressor encoded by lacI
   8020..8448    -  rep_origin     f1 ori (sequence partly withheld): f1 bacteriophage origin of replication; arrow indicates direction of (+) strand synthesis
