[The description below was written by a language model from this plasmid's Addgene catalogue record and pLannotate feature annotations shown in this document.]
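Description:
pDRF1 ymBaojin-T2A-mCherry is a yeast expression plasmid built on the pDRF1 backbone for equimolar production of two fluorescent proteins in budding yeast. It is an E. coli/yeast shuttle vector. In bacteria it replicates from a high-copy ColE1/pUC-type origin and is selected with ampicillin through the AmpR β-lactamase gene. In Saccharomyces cerevisiae it is maintained episomally by the 2μ origin and selected through the URA3 auxotrophic marker under its own promoter, which also permits counterselection with 5-FOA. An f1 origin and remnants of lac and pBluescript cloning sequences are carried over from the parental backbone.

The synthetic insert lies between attB1 and attB2 Gateway recombination sites and is followed by the ADH1 terminator. The feature table annotates only the mCherry coding sequence, at the 3′ end of this interval. The unannotated stretch between attB1 and mCherry presumably holds ymBaojin and the T2A peptide, which the annotation tool did not recognise. The T2A sequence causes ribosomal skipping during translation, so a single transcript yields the two proteins as separate polypeptides in roughly one-to-one amounts. mCherry can therefore serve as an internal red reference against which the signal of ymBaojin is normalised.

The promoter driving the cassette is not named in the record. The region upstream of attB1 matches only fragments of yeast genomic sequence. The associated publication title indicates the plasmid was made for side-by-side characterisation of new fluorescent proteins in yeast.
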