Addgene plasmid #219857: pDRF1 ymBaojin-T2A-mCherry
Purpose: equimolar expression of ymBaojin and mCherry in budding yeast
Depositing lab: Bas Teusink. Publication: Side-by-Side Systematic Characterization of Novel FPs in Budding Yeast. Botman D, de Groot DH, Wehrens M, van Rossum K, Yska S, van der Kieft B, Albert V, Minghetti N, Goedhart J, Teusink B. ACS Synth Biol. 2026 Apr 1. doi: 10.1021/acssynbio.5c00676. PubMed 41919951.
Backbone
  Vector backbone: pDRF1
  Vector type: Yeast Expression
Growth in bacteria
  Bacterial resistance: Ampicillin, 100 μg/mL
  Growth temperature: 37°C
  Growth strain: DH5alpha
  Copy number: High Copy
Gene/Insert
  Gene/Insert name: ymBaojin-T2A-mCherry
  Species: Synthetic
  Cloning method: Restriction Enzyme; 5′ cloning site Unknown (unknown if destroyed)
Terms and licenses: Academic/Nonprofit Terms; Industry Terms: Not Available to Industry
How to cite: pDRF1 ymBaojin-T2A-mCherry was a gift from Bas Teusink (Addgene plasmid # 219857 ; http://n2t.net/addgene:219857 ; RRID:Addgene_219857)
